>Addgene plasmid #79135 | pMpGWB106-MTS-Citrine | depositor full sequence | sequence record 148041 | pMpGWB106-MTS-Citrine sequence 11274 bps
TTTCACGCCCTTTTAAATATCCGATTATTCTAATAAACGCTCTTTTCTCTTAGGTTTACCCGCCAATATA
TCCTGTCAAACACTGATAGTTTAAACTGAAGGCGGGAAACGACAATCTGATCCAAGCTCAAGCTGCTCTA
GCATTCGCCATTCAGGCTGCGCAACTGTTGGGAAGGGCGATCGGTGCGGGCCTCTTCGCTATTACGCCAG
CTGGCGAAAGGGGGATGTGCTGCAAGGCGATTAAGTTGGGTAACGCCAGGGTTTTCCCAGTCACGACGTT
GTAAAACGACGGCCAGTGCCAAGCTTGCATGCCTGCAGGTCCCCAGATTAGCCTTTTCAATTTCAGAAAG
AATGCTAACCCACAGATGGTTAGAGAGGCTTACGCAGCAGGTCTCATCAAGACGATCTACCCGAGCAATA
ATCTCCAGGAAATCAAATACCTTCCCAAGAAGGTTAAAGATGCAGTCAAAAGATTCAGGACTAACTGCAT
CAAGAACACAGAGAAAGATATATTTCTCAAGATCAGAAGTACTATTCCAGTATGGACGATTCAAGGCTTG
CTTCACAAACCAAGGCAAGTAATAGAGATTGGAGTCTCTAAAAAGGTAGTTCCCACTGAATCAAAGGCCA
TGGAGTCAAAGATTCAAATAGAGGACCTAACAGAACTCGCCGTAAAGACTGGCGAACAGTTCATACAGAG
TCTCTTACGACTCAATGACAAGAAGAAAATCTTCGTCAACATGGTGGAGCACGACACACTTGTCTACTCC
AAAAATATCAAAGATACAGTCTCAGAAGACCAAAGGGCAATTGAGACTTTTCAACAAAGGGTAATATCCG
GAAACCTCCTCGGATTCCATTGCCCAGCTATCTGTCACTTTATTGTGAAGATAGTGGAAAAGGAAGGTGG
CTCCTACAAATGCCATCATTGCGATAAAGGAAAGGCCATCGTTGAAGATGCCTCTGCCGACAGTGGTCCC
AAAGATGGACCCCCACCCACGAGGAGCATCGTGGAAAAAGAAGACGTTCCAACCACGTCTTCAAAGCAAG
TGGATTGATGTGATATCTCCACTGACGTAAGGGATGACGCACAATCCCACTATCCTTCGCAAGACCCTTC
CTCTATATAAGGAAGTTCATTTCATTTGGAGAGAACACGGGGGACTCTAGAGTTATCAACAAGTTTGTAC
AAAAAAGCAGGCTCCATGATGATGATGAATCTTTTAAGGAGATCAGCGATAGCCATCGGCCGCCAATCAA
AATCGAAACTGGCGTCGTTTTCCTCCGCTACACAACCTTGTTCCGGAATCCCAAAATCGTCCAAGAGGGT
TTTTAGCAACTCATTTCTTTCAAAGGACCCAGCTTTCTTGTACAAAGTGGTTGATAACAGCATGGTGAGC
AAGGGCGAGGAGCTGTTCACCGGGGTGGTGCCCATCCTGGTCGAGCTGGACGGCGACGTAAACGGCCACA
AGTTCAGCGTGTCCGGCGAGGGCGAGGGCGATGCCACCTACGGCAAGCTGACCCTGAAGTTCATCTGCAC
CACCGGCAAGCTGCCCGTGCCCTGGCCCACCCTCGTGACCACCTTCGGCTACGGCCTGATGTGCTTCGCC
CGCTACCCCGACCACATGAAGCAGCACGACTTCTTCAAGTCCGCCATGCCCGAAGGCTACGTCCAGGAGC
GCACCATCTTCTTCAAGGACGACGGCAACTACAAGACCCGCGCCGAGGTGAAGTTCGAGGGCGACACCCT
GGTGAACCGCATCGAGCTGAAGGGCATCGACTTCAAGGAGGACGGCAACATCCTGGGGCACAAGCTGGAG
TACAACTACAACAGCCACAACGTCTATATCATGGCCGACAAGCAGAAGAACGGCATCAAGGTGAACTTCA
AGATCCGCCACAACATCGAGGACGGCAGCGTGCAGCTCGCCGACCACTACCAGCAGAACACCCCCATCGG
CGACGGCCCCGTGCTGCTGCCCGACAACCACTACCTGAGCTACCAGTCCGCCCTGAGCAAAGACCCCAAC
GAGAAGCGCGATCACATGGTCCTGCTGGAGTTCGTGACCGCCGCCGGGATCACTCTCGGCATGGACGAGC
TGTACAAGTGAGCTTAGAGCTCGAATTTCCCCGATCGTTCAAACATTTGGCAATAAAGTTTCTTAAGATT
GAATCCTGTTGCCGGTCTTGCGATGATTATCATATAATTTCTGTTGAATTACGTTAAGCATGTAATAATT
AACATGTAATGCATGACGTTATTTATGAGATGGGTTTTTATGATTAGAGTCCCGCAATTATACATTTAAT
ACGCGATAGAAAACAAAATATAGCGCGCAAACTAGGATAAATTATCGCGCGCGGTGTCATCTATGTTACT
AGAATCGGGAAATGGTTCCGGAACCAATTCGTAATCATGGTCATAGCTGTTTCCTGTGTGAAATTGTTAT
CCGCTCACAATTCCACACAACATACGAGCCGGAAGCATAAAGTGTAAAGCCTGGGGTGCCTAATGAGTGA
GCTAACTCACATTAGGCTGAATTAGGCGCGCCTATTTCTGAATTCAACACATTGCGGACGTTTTTAATGT
ACTGAATTAACGCCGAATTAATTCGGGGGATCTGGATTTTAGTACTGGATTTTGGTTTTAGGAATTAGAA
ATTTTATTGATAGAAGTATTTTACAAATACAAATACATACTAAGGGTTTCTTATATGCTCAACACATGAG
CGAAACCCTATAGGAACCCTAATTCCCTTATCTGGGAACTACTCACACATTATTATGGAGAAACTCGAGC
TTGTCGATCGACAGATCCCGGTCGGCATCTACTCTATTTCTTTGCCCTCGGACGAGTGCTGGGGCGTCGG
TTTCCACTATCGGCGAGTACTTCTACACAGCCATCGGTCCAGACGGCCGCGCTTCTGCGGGCGATTTGTG
TACGCCCGACAGTCCCGGCTCCGGATCGGACGATTGCGTCGCATCGACCCTGCGCCCAAGCTGCATCATC
GAAATTGCCGTCAACCAAGCTCTGATAGAGTTGGTCAAGACCAATGCGGAGCATATACGCCCGGAGTCGT
GGCGATCCTGCAAGCTCCGGATGCCTCCGCTCGAAGTAGCGCGTCTGCTGCTCCATACAAGCCAACCACG
GCCTCCAGAAGAAGATGTTGGCGACCTCGTATTGGGAATCCCCGAACATCGCCTCGCTCCAGTCAATGAC
CGCTGTTATGCGGCCATTGTCCGTCAGGACATTGTTGGAGCCGAAATCCGCGTGCACGAGGTGCCGGACT
TCGGGGCAGTCCTCGGCCCAAAGCATCAGCTCATCGAGAGCCTGCGCGACGGACGCACTGACGGTGTCGT
CCATCACAGTTTGCCAGTGATACACATGGGGATCAGCAATCGCGCATATGAAATCACGCCATGTAGTGTA
TTGACCGATTCCTTGCGGTCCGAATGGGCCGAACCCGCTCGTCTGGCTAAGATCGGCCGCAGCGATCGCA
TCCATAGCCTCCGCGACCGGTTGTAGAACAGCGGGCAGTTCGGTTTCAGGCAGGTCTTGCAACGTGACAC
CCTGTGAACGGCGGGAGATGCAATAGGTCAGGCTCTCGCTAAACTCCCCAATGTCAAGCACTTCCGGAAT
CGGGAGCGCGGCCGATGCAAAGTGCCGATAAACATAACGATCTTTGTAGAAACCATCGGCGCAGCTATTT
ACCCGCAGGACATATCCACGCCCTCCTACATCGAAGCTGAAAGCACGAGATTCTTCGCCCTCCGAGAGCT
GCATCAGGTCGGAGACGCTGTCGAACTTTTCGATCAGAAACTTCTCGACAGACGTCGCGGTGAGTTCAGG
CTTTTTCATATCTCATTGCCCCCCGGATCTGCGAAAGCTCGAGAGAGATAGATTTGTAGAGAGAGACTGG
TGATTTCAGCGTGTCCTCTCCAAATGAAATGAACTTCCTTATATAGAGGAAGGTCTTGCGAAGGATAGTG
GGATTGTGCGTCATCCCTTACGTCAGTGGAGATATCACATCAATCCACTTGCTTTGAAGACGTGGTTGGA
ACGTCTTCTTTTTCCACGATGCTCCTCGTGGGTGGGGGTCCATCTTTGGGACCACTGTCGGCAGAGGCAT
CTTGAACGATAGCCTTTCCTTTATCGCAATGATGGCATTTGTAGGTGCCACCTTCCTTTTCTACTGTCCT
TTTGATGAAGTGACAGATAGCTGGGCAATGGAATCCGAGGAGGTTTCCCGATATTACCCTTTGTTGAAAA
GTCTCAATAGCCCTTTGGTCTTCTGAGACTGTATCTTTGATATTCTTGGAGTAGACGAGAGTGTCGTGCT
CCACCATGTTCACATCAATCCACTTGCTTTGAAGACGTGGTTGGAACGTCTTCTTTTTCCACGATGCTCC
TCGTGGGTGGGGGTCCATCTTTGGGACCACTGTCGGCAGAGGCATCTTGAACGATAGCCTTTCCTTTATC
GCAATGATGGCATTTGTAGGTGCCACCTTCCTTTTCTACTGTCCTTTTGATGAAGTGACAGATAGCTGGG
CAATGGAATCCGAGGAGGTTTCCCGATATTACCCTTTGTTGAAAAGTCTCAATAGCCCTTTGGTCTTCTG
AGACTGTATCTTTGATATTCTTGGAGTAGACGAGAGTGTCGTGCTCCACCATGTTGGCAAGCTGCTCTAG
CCAATACGCAAACCGAATTCAGAAATAAATTCAGCCTAATTCGGCGTTAATTCAGTACATTAAAAACGTC
CGCAATGTGTTATTAAGTTGTCTAAGCGTCAATTTGTTTACACCACAATATATCCTGCCACCAGCCAGCC
AACAGCTCCCCGACCGGCAGCTCGGCACAAAATCACCACTCGATACAGGCAGCCCATCAGTCCGGGACGG
CGTCAGCGGGAGAGCCGTTGTAAGGCGGCAGACTTTGCTCATGTTACCGATGCTATTCGGAAGAACGGCA
ACTAAGCTGCCGGGTTTGAAACACGGATGATCTCGCGGAGGGTAGCATGTTGATTGTAACGATGACAGAG
CGTTGCTGCCTGTGATCAATTCGGGCACGAACCCAGTGGACATAAGCCTGTTCGGTTCGTAAGCTGTAAT
GCAAGTAGCGTATGCGCTCACGCAACTGGTCCAGAACCTTGACCGAACGCAGCGGTGGTAACGGCGCAGT
GGCGGTTTTCATGGCTTGTTATGACTGTTTTTTTGGGGTACAGTCTATGCCTCGGGCATCCAAGCAGCAA
GCGCGTTACGCCGTGGGTCGATGTTTGATGTTATGGAGCAGCAACGATGTTACGCAGCAGGGCAGTCGCC
CTAAAACAAAGTTAAACATCATGGGGGAAGCGGTGATCGCCGAAGTATCGACTCAACTATCAGAGGTAGT
TGGCGTCATCGAGCGCCATCTCGAACCGACGTTGCTGGCCGTACATTTGTACGGCTCCGCAGTGGATGGC
GGCCTGAAGCCACACAGTGATATTGATTTGCTGGTTACGGTGACCGTAAGGCTTGATGAAACAACGCGGC
GAGCTTTGATCAACGACCTTTTGGAAACTTCGGCTTCCCCTGGAGAGAGCGAGATTCTCCGCGCTGTAGA
AGTCACCATTGTTGTGCACGACGACATCATTCCGTGGCGTTATCCAGCTAAGCGCGAACTGCAATTTGGA
GAATGGCAGCGCAATGACATTCTTGCAGGTATCTTCGAGCCAGCCACGATCGACATTGATCTGGCTATCT
TGCTGACAAAAGCAAGAGAACATAGCGTTGCCTTGGTAGGTCCAGCGGCGGAGGAACTCTTTGATCCGGT
TCCTGAACAGGATCTATTTGAGGCGCTAAATGAAACCTTAACGCTATGGAACTCGCCGCCCGACTGGGCT
GGCGATGAGCGAAATGTAGTGCTTACGTTGTCCCGCATTTGGTACAGCGCAGTAACCGGCAAAATCGCGC
CGAAGGATGTCGCTGCCGACTGGGCAATGGAGCGCCTGCCGGCCCAGTATCAGCCCGTCATACTTGAAGC
TAGACAGGCTTATCTTGGACAAGAAGAAGATCGCTTGGCCTCGCGCGCAGATCAGTTGGAAGAATTTGTC
CACTACGTGAAAGGCGAGATCACCAAGGTAGTCGGCAAATAATGTCTAGCTAGAAATTCGTTCAAGCCGA
CGCCGCTTCGCGGCGCGGCTTAACTCAAGCGTTAGATGCACTAAGCACATAATTGCTCACAGCCAAACTA
TCAGGTCAAGTCTGCTTTTATTATTTTTAAGCGTGCATAATAAGCCCTACACAAATTGGGAGATATATCA
TGCATGACCAAAATCCCTTAACGTGAGTTTTCGTTCCACTGAGCGTCAGACCCCGTAGAAAAGATCAAAG
GATCTTCTTGAGATCCTTTTTTTCTGCGCGTAATCTGCTGCTTGCAAACAAAAAAACCACCGCTACCAGC
GGTGGTTTGTTTGCCGGATCAAGAGCTACCAACTCTTTTTCCGAAGGTAACTGGCTTCAGCAGAGCGCAG
ATACCAAATACTGTCCTTCTAGTGTAGCCGTAGTTAGGCCACCACTTCAAGAACTCTGTAGCACCGCCTA
CATACCTCGCTCTGCTAATCCTGTTACCAGTGGCTGCTGCCAGTGGCGATAAGTCGTGTCTTACCGGGTT
GGACTCAAGACGATAGTTACCGGATAAGGCGCAGCGGTCGGGCTGAACGGGGGGTTCGTGCACACAGCCC
AGCTTGGAGCGAACGACCTACACCGAACTGAGATACCTACAGCGTGAGCTATGAGAAAGCGCCACGCTTC
CCGAAGGGAGAAAGGCGGACAGGTATCCGGTAAGCGGCAGGGTCGGAACAGGAGAGCGCACGAGGGAGCT
TCCAGGGGGAAACGCCTGGTATCTTTATAGTCCTGTCGGGTTTCGCCACCTCTGACTTGAGCGTCGATTT
TTGTGATGCTCGTCAGGGGGGCGGAGCCTATGGAAAAACGCCAGCAACGCGGCCTTTTTACGGTTCCTGG
CCTTTTGCTGGCCTTTTGCTCACATGTTCTTTCCTGCGTTATCCCCTGATTCTGTGGATAACCGTATTAC
CGCCTTTGAGTGAGCTGATACCGCTCGCCGCAGCCGAACGACCGAGCGCAGCGAGTCAGTGAGCGAGGAA
GCGGAAGAGCGCCTGATGCGGTATTTTCTCCTTACGCATCTGTGCGGTATTTCACACCGCATATGGTGCA
CTCTCAGTACAATCTGCTCTGATGCCGCATAGTTAAGCCAGTATACACTCCGCTATCGCTACGTGACTGG
GTCATGGCTGCGCCCCGACACCCGCCAACACCCGCTGACGCGCCCTGACGGGCTTGTCTGCTCCCGGCAT
CCGCTTACAGACAAGCTGTGACCGTCTCCGGGAGCTGCATGTGTCAGAGGTTTTCACCGTCATCACCGAA
ACGCGCGAGGCAGGGTGCCTTGATGTGGGCGCCGGCGGTCGAGTGGCGACGGCGCGGCTTGTCCGCGCCC
TGGTAGATTGCCTGGCCGTAGGCCAGCCATTTTTGAGCGGCCAGCGGCCGCGATAGGCCGACGCGAAGCG
GCGGGGCGTAGGGAGCGCAGCGACCGAAGGGTAGGCGCTTTTTGCAGCTCTTCGGCTGTGCGCTGGCCAG
ACAGTTATGCACAGGCCAGGCGGGTTTTAAGAGTTTTAATAAGTTTTAAAGAGTTTTAGGCGGAAAAATC
GCCTTTTTTCTCTTTTATATCAGTCACTTACATGTGTGACCGGTTCCCAATGTACGGCTTTGGGTTCCCA
ATGTACGGGTTCCGGTTCCCAATGTACGGCTTTGGGTTCCCAATGTACGTGCTATCCACAGGAAAGAGAC
CTTTTCGACCTTTTTCCCCTGCTAGGGCAATTTGCCCTAGCATCTGCTCCGTACATTAGGAACCGGCGGA
TGCTTCGCCCTCGATCAGGTTGCGGTAGCGCATGACTAGGATCGGGCCAGCCTGCCCCGCCTCCTCCTTC
AAATCGTACTCCGGCAGGTCATTTGACCCGATCAGCTTGCGCACGGTGAAACAGAACTTCTTGAACTCTC
CGGCGCTGCCACTGCGTTCGTAGATCGTCTTGAACAACCATCTGGCTTCTGCCTTGCCTGCGGCGCGGCG
TGCCAGGCGGTAGAGAAAACGGCCGATGCCGGGATCGATCAAAAAGTAATCGGGGTGAACCGTCAGCACG
TCCGGGTTCTTGCCTTCTGTGATCTCGCGGTACATCCAATCAGCTAGCTCGATCTCGATGTACTCCGGCC
GCCCGGTTTCGCTCTTTACGATCTTGTAGCGGCTAATCAAGGCTTCACCCTCGGATACCGTCACCAGGCG
GCCGTTCTTGGCCTTCTTCGTACGCTGCATGGCAACGTGCGTGGTGTTTAACCGAATGCAGGTTTCTACC
AGGTCGTCTTTCTGCTTTCCGCCATCGGCTCGCCGGCAGAACTTGAGTACGTCCGCAACGTGTGGACGGA
ACACGCGGCCGGGCTTGTCTCCCTTCCCTTCCCGGTATCGGTTCATGGATTCGGTTAGATGGGAAACCGC
CATCAGTACCAGGTCGTAATCCCACACACTGGCCATGCCGGCCGGCCCTGCGGAAACCTCTACGTGCCCG
TCTGGAAGCTCGTAGCGGATCACCTCGCCAGCTCGTCGGTCACGCTTCGACAGACGGAAAACGGCCACGT
CCATGATGCTGCGACTATCGCGGGTGCCCACGTCATAGAGCATCGGAACGAAAAAATCTGGTTGCTCGTC
GCCCTTGGGCGGCTTCCTAATCGACGGCGCACCGGCTGCCGGCGGTTGCCGGGATTCTTTGCGGATTCGA
TCAGCGGCCGCTTGCCACGATTCACCGGGGCGTGCTTCTGCCTCGATGCGTTGCCGCTGGGCGGCCTGCG
CGGCCTTCAACTTCTCCACCAGGTCATCACCCAGCGCCGCGCCGATTTGTACCGGGCCGGATGGTTTGCG
ACCGCTCACGCCGATTCCTCGGGCTTGGGGGTTCCAGTGCCATTGCAGGGCCGGCAGACAACCCAGCCGC
TTACGCCTGGCCAACCGCCCGTTCCTCCACACATGGGGCATTCCACGGCGTCGGTGCCTGGTTGTTCTTG
ATTTTCCATGCCGCCTCCTTTAGCCGCTAAAATTCATCTACTCATTTATTCATTTGCTCATTTACTCTGG
TAGCTGCGCGATGTATTCAGATAGCAGCTCGGTAATGGTCTTGCCTTGGCGTACCGCGTACATCTTCAGC
TTGGTGTGATCCTCCGCCGGCAACTGAAAGTTGACCCGCTTCATGGCTGGCGTGTCTGCCAGGCTGGCCA
ACGTTGCAGCCTTGCTGCTGCGTGCGCTCGGACGGCCGGCACTTAGCGTGTTTGTGCTTTTGCTCATTTT
CTCTTTACCTCATTAACTCAAATGAGTTTTGATTTAATTTCAGCGGCCAGCGCCTGGACCTCGCGGGCAG
CGTCGCCCTCGGGTTCTGATTCAAGAACGGTTGTGCCGGCGGCGGCAGTGCCTGGGTAGCTCACGCGCTG
CGTGATACGGGACTCAAGAATGGGCAGCTCGTACCCGGCCAGCGCCTCGGCAACCTCACCGCCGATGCGC
GTGCCTTTGATCGCCCGCGACACGACAAAGGCCGCTTGTAGCCTTCCATCCGTGACCTCAATGCGCTGCT
TAACCAGCTCCACCAGGTCGGCGGTGGCCCATATGTCGTAAGGGCTTGGCTGCACCGGAATCAGCACGAA
GTCGGCTGCCTTGATCGCGGACACAGCCAAGTCCGCCGCCTGGGGCGCTCCGTCGATCACTACGAAGTCG
CGCCGGCCGATGGCCTTCACGTCGCGGTCAATCGTCGGGCGGTCGATGCCGACAACGGTTAGCGGTTGAT
CTTCCCGCACGGCCGCCCAATCGCGGGCACTGCCCTGGGGATCGGAATCGACTAACAGAACATCGGCCCC
GGCGAGTTGCAGGGCGCGGGCTAGATGGGTTGCGATGGTCGTCTTGCCTGACCCGCCTTTCTGGTTAAGT
ACAGCGATAACCTTCATGCGTTCCCCTTGCGTATTTGTTTATTTACTCATCGCATCATATACGCAGCGAC
CGCATGACGCAAGCTGTTTTACTCAAATACACATCACCTTTTTAGACGGCGGCGCTCGGTTTCTTCAGCG
GCCAAGCTGGCCGGCCAGGCCGCCAGCTTGGCATCAGACAAACCGGCCAGGATTTCATGCAGCCGCACGG
TTGAGACGTGCGCGGGCGGCTCGAACACGTACCCGGCCGCGATCATCTCCGCCTCGATCTCTTCGGTAAT
GAAAAACGGTTCGTCCTGGCCGTCCTGGTGCGGTTTCATGCTTGTTCCTCTTGGCGTTCATTCTCGGCGG
CCGCCAGGGCGTCGGCCTCGGTCAATGCGTCCTCACGGAAGGCACCGCGCCGCCTGGCCTCGGTGGGCGT
CACTTCCTCGCTGCGCTCAAGTGCGCGGTACAGGGTCGAGCGATGCACGCCAAGCAGTGCAGCCGCCTCT
TTCACGGTGCGGCCTTCCTGGTCGATCAGCTCGCGGGCGTGCGCGATCTGTGCCGGGGTGAGGGTAGGGC
GGGGGCCAAACTTCACGCCTCGGGCCTTGGCGGCCTCGCGCCCGCTCCGGGTGCGGTCGATGATTAGGGA
ACGCTCGAACTCGGCAATGCCGGCGAACACGGTCAACACCATGCGGCCGGCCGGCGTGGTGGTGTCGGCC
CACGGCTCTGCCAGGCTACGCAGGCCCGCGCCGGCCTCCTGGATGCGCTCGGCAATGTCCAGTAGGTCGC
GGGTGCTGCGGGCCAGGCGGTCTAGCCTGGTCACTGTCACAACGTCGCCAGGGCGTAGGTGGTCAAGCAT
CCTGGCCAGCTCCGGGCGGTCGCGCCTGGTGCCGGTGATCTTCTCGGAAAACAGCTTGGTGCAGCCGGCC
GCGTGCAGTTCGGCCCGTTGGTTGGTCAAGTCCTGGTCGTCGGTGCTGACGCGGGCATAGCCCAGCAGGC
CAGCGGCGGCGCTCTTGTTCATGGCGTAATGTCTCCGGTTCTAGTCGCAAGTATTCTACTTTATGCGACT
AAAACACGCGACAAGAAAACGCCAGGAAAAGGGCAGGGCGGCAGCCTGTCGCGTAACTTAGGACTTGTGC
GACATGTCGTTTTCAGAAGACGGCTGCACTGAACGTCAGAAGCCGACTGCACTATAGCAGCGGAGGGGTT
GGATCAAAGTACTTTGATCCCGAGGGGAACCCTGTGGTTGGCATGCACATACAAATGGACGAACGGATAA
ACCT
Features (pLannotate 1.2.2; 26 found; start..end, strand, type, name):
     54..78      -  misc_feature   RB T-DNA repeat: right border repeat from nopaline C58 T-DNA
    144..298     -  CDS            lacZα (fragment): LacZα fragment of β-galactosidase; lacZ fragment
    301..321     -  misc_feature   MCS (fragment): pUC18/19 multiple cloning site
    812..1153    +  promoter       CaMV 35S promoter: strong constitutive promoter from cauliflower mosaic virus
   1179..1203    +  protein_bind   attB1: mutant version of attB; recombination site for the Gateway® BP reaction BP Clonase™
   1206..1358    +  CDS            TIM21 (fragment): TIM21_ARATH - Also known as SD3. Experimental evidence at protein level: Swiss-Prot protein existence level 1. May participate in the translocation of transit peptide- containing proteins across the mitochondrial inner membrane. From Arabidopsis thaliana (Mouse-ear cress).
   1357..1381    -  protein_bind   attB2: mutant version of attB; recombination site for the Gateway® BP reaction BP Clonase™
   1392..2108    +  CDS            Citrine: Citrine is a basic (constitutively fluorescent) yellow fluorescent protein published in 2001, derived from Aequorea victoria. It has moderate acid sensitivity.
   2133..2383    +  terminator     NOS terminator: nopaline synthase terminator and poly(A) signal
   2442..2464    -  protein_bind   lac operator (fragment): The lac repressor binds to the lac operator to inhibit transcription in E. coli. This inhibition can be relieved by adding lactose or isopropyl-β-D-thiogalactopyranoside (IPTG). lac repressor encoded by lacI
   2468..2498    -  promoter       lac promoter: promoter for the E. coli lac operon
   2513..2534    -  protein_bind   CAP binding site: CAP binding activates transcription in the presence of cAMP. E. coli catabolite activator protein
   2619..2793    -  polyA_signal   CaMV poly(A) signal: cauliflower mosaic virus polyadenylation signal
   2834..3859    -  CDS            HygR: hygromycin B phosphotransferase confers resistance to hygromycin
   3926..4601    -  promoter       CaMV 35S promoter (enhanced): cauliflower mosaic virus 35S promoter with a duplicated enhancer region
   4796..4820    -  misc_feature   LB T-DNA repeat: left border repeat from nopaline C58 T-DNA
   5079..5102    +  promoter       Pc promoter (fragment): intI1 (promoter lies within the coding sequence); class 1 integron promoter
   5278..5334    +  CDS            GmR (fragment): gentamycin acetyltransferase; aacC1; confers resistance to gentamycin
   5345..6132    +  CDS            SmR (fragment): aminoglycoside adenylyltransferase (Murphy, 1985); aadA; confers resistance to spectinomycin and streptomycin
   6378..6966    +  rep_origin     ori: high-copy-number ColE1/pMB1/pBR322/pUC origin of replication
   7152..7292    -  misc_feature   bom: basis of mobility region from pBR322
   7394..7433    -  CDS            rop (fragment): Rop protein, which maintains plasmids at low copy number; rop
   7636..7830    -  rep_origin     pVS1 oriV: origin of replication for the Pseudomonas plasmid pVS1 (Heeb et al., 2000)
   7896..8969    -  CDS            pVS1 RepA: replication protein from the Pseudomonas plasmid pVS1 (Heeb et al., 2000)
   9398..10027   -  CDS            pVS1 StaA: stability protein from the Pseudomonas plasmid pVS1 (Heeb et al., 2000)
  10587..10988   -  CDS            Y4CG_SINFN (fragment): Protein inferred from homology: Swiss-Prot protein existence level 3. From Sinorhizobium fredii (strain NBRC 101917 / NGR234).
