[The description below was written by a language model from this plasmid's Addgene catalogue record and pLannotate feature annotations shown in this document.]
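Description:
pMpGWB106-MTS-Citrine is a plant binary vector built on the Gateway-compatible pMpGWB106 backbone and intended for Agrobacterium-mediated T-DNA delivery. The associated work concerns the liverwort Marchantia polymorpha. The backbone carries a ColE1/pMB1-type origin with a pBR322 bom region for propagation in E. coli. It also carries the pVS1 replication and stability functions (oriV, RepA, StaA), which maintain the plasmid in Agrobacterium. Bacterial selection is by spectinomycin, conferred by an aadA (SmR) gene lying outside the T-DNA. The catalogue lists a total size of 11,907 bp, whereas the depositor's annotated sequence is 11,274 nt; the record does not explain this discrepancy.

Two expression units sit between the nopaline-type right and left border repeats. In the first, a CaMV 35S promoter drives the first 50 codons of Arabidopsis thaliana SD3 (annotated as TIM21, a mitochondrial inner membrane translocase component), which serve as a mitochondrial targeting signal (MTS). This fragment is flanked by attB1 and attB2 sites left by Gateway recombination. It is fused at its C terminus to the yellow fluorescent protein Citrine, and the unit ends with a NOS terminator. The second unit is the plant selectable marker: a hygromycin phosphotransferase gene in the opposite orientation, under an enhanced 35S promoter with a CaMV poly(A) signal. Remnants of lacZα, the lac promoter/operator and a pUC multiple cloning site are also present within the T-DNA.

The construct constitutively labels mitochondria with Citrine in transformed plant cells. This allows live imaging of mitochondrial position and movement, as in studies of cold-induced organelle relocation.
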