Addgene plasmid #79135: pMpGWB106-MTS-Citrine
Purpose: Binary vectors for expression of Citrine fluorescent protein with mitochondria localization signal in plants
Depositing lab: Yutaka Kodama. Depositing organization: Utsunomiya University. Publication: Cold-induced organelle relocation in the liverwort Marchantia polymorpha L. Ogasawara Y, Ishizaki K, Kohchi T, Kodama Y. Plant Cell Environ. 2013 Feb 20. doi: 10.1111/pce.12085. PubMed 23421791.
Backbone
  Vector backbone: pMpGWB106
  Backbone manufacturer: Invitrogen
  Backbone size w/o insert (bp): 11124
  Total vector size (bp): 11907
  Vector type: Plant Expression
Growth in bacteria
  Bacterial resistance: Spectinomycin, 50 μg/mL
  Growth temperature: 37°C
  Growth strain: DH5alpha
  Copy number: Unknown
Gene/Insert
  Gene/Insert name: SD3(1-50) (alt name: MTS)
  Species: A. thaliana (mustard weed)
  Insert size (bp): 150
  Promoter: CaMV 35S promoter
  Tag / fusion protein: Citrine (C terminal on insert)
  Cloning method: Gateway Cloning
  Sequencing primers: 5′ GGGGACAAGTTTGTACAAAAAAGCAGGCTCCATGATGATGATGAATCT; 3′ GGGGACCACTTTGTACAAGAAAGCTGGGTCCTTTGAAAGAAATGAGTT
Terms and licenses: Academic/Nonprofit Terms; Industry Terms: Not Available to Industry
How to cite: pMpGWB106-MTS-Citrine was a gift from Yutaka Kodama (Addgene plasmid # 79135 ; http://n2t.net/addgene:79135 ; RRID:Addgene_79135)
