>Addgene plasmid #79135 | pMpGWB106-MTS-Citrine | addgene partial sequence | sequence record 157258 | NOSterm-R 5'-attgccaaatgtttgaacga-3'
TCGTCCATGCCGAGAGTGATCCCGGCGGCGGTCACGAACTCCAGCAGGACCATGTGATCGCGCTTCTCGT
TGGGGTCTTTGCTCAGGGCGGACTGGTAGCTCAGGTAGTGGTTGTCGGGCAGCAGCACGGGGCCGTCGCC
GATGGGGGTGTTCTGCTGGTAGTGGTCGGCGAGCTGCACGCTGCCGTCCTCGATGTTGTGGCGGATCTTG
AAGTTCACCTTGATGCCGTTCTTCTGCTTGTCGGCCATGATATAGACGTTGTGGCTGTTGTAGTTGTACT
CCAGCTTGTGCCCCAGGATGTTGCCGTCCTCCTTGAAGTCGATGCCCTTCAGCTCGATGCGGTTCACCAG
GGTGTCGCCCTCGAACTTCACCTCGGCGCGGGTCTTGTAGTTGCCGTCGTCCTTGAAGAAGATGGTGCGC
TCCTGGACGTAGCCTTCGGGCATGGCGGACTTGAAGAAGTCGTGCTGCTTCATGTGGTCGGGGTAGCGGG
CGAAGCACATCAGGCCGTAGCCGAAGGTGGTCACGAGGGTGGGCCAGGGCACGGGCAGCTTGCCGGTGGT
GCAGATGAACTTCAGGGTCAGCTTGCCGTAGGTGGCATCGCCCTCGCCCTCGCCGGACACGCTGAACTTG
TGGCCGTTTACGTCGCCGTCCAGCTCGACCAGGATGGGCACCACCCCGGTGAACAGCTCCTCGCCCTTGC
TCACCATGCTGTTATCAACCACTTTGTACAAGAAAGCTGGGTCCTTTGAAAGAAATGAGTTGCTAAAAAC
