>Addgene plasmid #79135 | pMpGWB106-MTS-Citrine | addgene partial sequence | sequence record 159149 | EGFP-N 5'-CGTCGCCGTCCAGCTCGACCAG-3'
AAGAAATGAGTTGCTAAAAACCCTCTTGGACGATTTTGGGATTCCGGAACAAGGTTGTGTAGCGGAGGAA
AACGACGCCAGTTTCGATTTTGATTGGCGGCCGATGGCTATCGCTGATCTCCTTAAAAGATTCATCATCA
TCATGGAGCCTGCTTTTTTGTACAAACTTGTTGATAACTCTAGAGTCCCCCGTGTTCTCTCCAAATGAAA
TGAACTTCCTTATATAGAGGAAGGGTCTTGCGAAGGATAGTGGGATTGTGCGTCATCCCTTACGTCAGTG
GAGATATCACATCAATCCACTTGCTTTGAAGACGTGGTTGGAACGTCTTCTTTTTCCACGATGCTCCTCG
TGGGTGGGGGTCCATCTTTGGGACCACTGTCGGCAGAGGCATCTTCA
